>Addgene plasmid #8709 | Stat3 Y705F Flag pRc/CMV | addgene partial sequence | sequence record 80742 | BGH-rev
CTATAGAATAGGGCCCTTTATCGTCATCGTCTTTGTAGTCCATGGGGGAGGTAGCACACTCCGAGGTCAG
ATCCATGTCAAACGTGAGCGACTCAAACTGCCCTCCTGCTGAGGGCTCAGCACCTTCACCGTTATTTCCA
AACTGCATCAATGAATCTAAAGTGCGGGGGGACATCGGCAGGTCAATGGTATTGCTGCAGGTCGTTGGTG
TCACACAGATGAACTTGGTCTTCAGGAACGGGGCAGCGCTACCTGGGTCGGCTTCGGGGTGCTCCTGGCT
CTCGGGCCTACAGTACTTTCCAAATGCCTCCTCCTTGGGAATGTCGGGGTAGAGGTAGACAAGTGGAGAC
ACCAGGATGTTGGTCGCATCCATGATCTTATAGCCCATGATGATTTCAGCAAATGACATGTTGTTCAGCT
GCTGCTTGGTGTATGGCTCTACAGACTGGATCTGGGTCTTGCCACTGATGTCCTTTTCCACCCAAGTGAA
AGTGACCCCTCCTTCTTTGCTGCTCTCGCTGAAGCGCAGTAGGAAGGTGCCCGGGGGCTTTGTGCTTAGG
ATGGCCCGCTCCCGCTCCTTGCTGATGAAACCCATGATGTACCCTTCATTCCAAAGGGCCAAGATATACT
TTTTCACAAGGTCGATGATATTGTCTAGCCAGACCCAGAAGGAGAAGCCCTTGCCAGCCATGTTTTCTTT
GCAGAATTTAGCCCATGTGATCTGACACCCTGAGTAGTTCACACCAGGCCCTAGGAGCTTCTCAGCCAGC
GTTGTCAGCTGCTCGATGCTCAGCCCTCGCTTGGTGGTGGACGAGAACTGCCAGCTGAGCACCTCGGCCA
CTTGGTCCCAGGTTCCAATTGGCGGCTTAGTGAAGAAGTTCACGTTCTTGGGGTTATTGGTCAGCATGTT
ATACCACAGGATTGATGCCCAAGCATTTGG
