[The description below was written by a language model from this plasmid's Addgene catalogue record.]
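Description:
Stat3 Y705F Flag pRc/CMV is a mammalian expression plasmid built on the commercial pRc/CMV backbone (about 5.5 kb without insert). It is maintained in E. coli as a high-copy plasmid under ampicillin selection, and it carries a neomycin resistance marker so that stably transfected mammalian cells can be selected with G418. The record does not list the promoter explicitly, but the backbone name indicates CMV-driven expression. The T7 and SP6 sequencing primers indicate that these phage promoter sites flank the cloning region.

The insert is a mouse Stat3 cDNA of roughly 2.6 kb, cloned between NotI and ApaI sites that both remain intact. It carries the Y705F substitution, which replaces the tyrosine at position 705 with a non-phosphorylatable phenylalanine. Phosphorylation of this tyrosine is the activating event for STAT3 dimerisation and DNA binding, so the mutant is generally used as an activation-defective or dominant-negative form. The associated study concerned Stat3 phosphorylation sites and their influence on DNA binding. A FLAG epitope is fused to the C terminus for detection or immunoprecipitation.

The depositor notes that a stop-codon error made during tagging causes ten extra residues to follow the FLAG tag before translation terminates. The first two of these residues are encoded by the ApaI site itself. As a result, excising the insert with NotI and ApaI yields a fragment with no stop codon, which matters for any subcloning. Repository quality control also found an additional E16K substitution in the coding sequence.
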