Addgene plasmid #8709: Stat3 Y705F Flag pRc/CMV
Depositing lab: Jim Darnell. Depositing organization: Rockefeller University. Publication: Mapping of Stat3 serine phosphorylation to a single residue (727) and evidence that serine phosphorylation has no influence on DNA binding of Stat1 and Stat3. Wen Z, Darnell JE Jr. Nucleic Acids Res 1997 Jun 1;25(11):2062-7. 10.1093/nar/25.11.2062 PubMed 9153303.
Backbone
  Vector backbone: pRc/CMV
  Backbone manufacturer: Invitrogen
  Backbone size w/o insert (bp): 5500
  Vector type: Mammalian Expression
  Selectable markers: Neomycin (select with G418)
Growth in bacteria
  Bacterial resistance: Ampicillin, 100 μg/mL
  Growth temperature: 37°C
  Growth strain: DH5alpha
  Copy number: High Copy
Gene/Insert
  Gene/Insert name: Stat3 Y705F (alt name: Stat3)
  Species: M. musculus (mouse)
  Insert size (bp): 2600
  Mutation: Y705F
  GenBank ID: U06922
  Entrez Gene: Stat3 (a.k.a. 1110034C02Rik, Aprf)
  Tag / fusion protein: FLAG (C terminal on insert)
  Cloning method: Restriction Enzyme; 5′ cloning site NotI (not destroyed); 3′ cloning site ApaI (not destroyed)
  Sequencing primers: 5′ T7; 3′ SP6
Terms and licenses: Academic/Nonprofit Terms; Industry Terms: Not Available to Industry
Depositor comments: Diagnostic Restriction Digest with BamHI (3.2kb, 2.8kb, and 2.0kb). Due to a stop codon error made when tagging the Stat3 clone with FLAG (DYKDDDDK) additional residues follow the tag (GPYSIVSPKC STOP). The ApaI cloning site is GGG CCC, which encodes the G and P residues coming after the FLAG tag. Therefore, if the insert is removed with a NotI and ApaI digestion, it will not have a stop codon included. * E16K mutation found during QC
How to cite: Stat3 Y705F Flag pRc/CMV was a gift from Jim Darnell (Addgene plasmid # 8709 ; http://n2t.net/addgene:8709 ; RRID:Addgene_8709)
